Addgene plasmid #127219: pMOD_C'5014
Purpose: Module C' with Pnos::WUS2
Depositing lab: Daniel Voytas. Depositing organization: University of Minnesota. Publication: Plant gene editing through de novo induction of meristems. Maher MF, Nasti RA, Vollbrecht M, Starker CG, Clark MD, Voytas DF. Nat Biotechnol. 2019 Dec 16. pii: 10.1038/s41587-019-0337-2. doi: 10.1038/s41587-019-0337-2. PubMed 31844292.
Backbone
  Vector backbone: pMOD_C'4800EC
  Backbone manufacturer: Voytas Lab
  Vector type: Plant Expression
Growth in bacteria
  Bacterial resistance: Ampicillin, 100 μg/mL
  Growth temperature: 37°C
  Growth strain: DH5alpha
  Copy number: High Copy
Gene/Insert
  Gene/Insert name: WUS2
  Species: Maize
  Mutation: codon optimized CDSs
  Cloning method: Restriction Enzyme; 5′ cloning site unknown (unknown if destroyed); 3′ cloning site unknown (unknown if destroyed)
Terms and licenses: Academic/Nonprofit Terms; Industry Terms: Not Available to Industry
How to cite: pMOD_C'5014 was a gift from Daniel Voytas (Addgene plasmid # 127219 ; http://n2t.net/addgene:127219 ; RRID:Addgene_127219)
