[The description below was written by a language model from this plasmid's Addgene catalogue record and pLannotate feature annotations shown in this document.]
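Description:
pMOD_C'5014 is a small (about 4.1 kb) plant expression module plasmid built on the pMOD_C'4800EC backbone. It is designated a "Module C'" vector, meaning it serves as one component of a modular cloning system rather than as a finished plant transformation vector. The record does not describe the assembly sites or the destination vectors it is combined with. In bacteria it is maintained as a high-copy plasmid through a ColE1/pUC-type origin of replication. Selection is with ampicillin, through a β-lactamase (AmpR) gene driven by its native bla promoter.

The payload is a single expression cassette in which the nopaline synthase (NOS) promoter from Agrobacterium, a relatively modest constitutive promoter in plant cells, drives a codon-optimized coding sequence for maize WUS2 (WUSCHEL2). WUS2 is a homeodomain transcription factor involved in establishing and maintaining shoot meristem identity. The automated annotation labels the coding region downstream of the promoter as a fragment of rice WOX1. This most likely reflects homology between WUSCHEL-related homeobox family members rather than a different insert, since the catalogue entry identifies the gene as maize WUS2. No terminator was annotated after the coding sequence, although roughly 1 kb of unannotated sequence lies between it and the AmpR promoter, so the record does not state which terminator is used.

According to the associated publication title, the construct belongs to a toolkit for plant gene editing through de novo induction of meristems. In that context, a developmental regulator such as WUS2 would be expressed in plant tissue to promote meristem formation.
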