Features (pLannotate 1.2.2; 5 found; start..end, strand, type, name):
    487..670     +  promoter       NOS promoter: nopaline synthase promoter NOS promoter
    802..1476    +  CDS            WOX1 (fragment): WOX1_ORYSJ - Also known as MOC3 From Oryza sativa subsp. japonica (Rice).
   2489..2589    +  promoter       AmpR promoter: bla
   2590..3450    +  CDS            AmpR: β-lactamase; bla; confers resistance to ampicillin, carbenicillin, and related antibiotics
   3657..162     +  rep_origin     ori (across the origin): high-copy-number ColE1/pMB1/pBR322/pUC origin of replication
>Addgene plasmid #127219 | pMOD_C'5014 | addgene full sequence | sequence record 254532 | Addgene NGS Result
GCGGACAGGTATCCGGTAAGCGGCAGGGTCGGAACAGGAGAGCGCACGAGGGAGCTTCCAGGGGGAAACG
CCTGGTATCTTTATAGTCCTGTCGGGTTTCGCCACCTCTGACTTGAGCGTCGATTTTTGTGATGCTCGTC
AGGGGGGCGGAGCCTATGGAAAAACGCCAGCAACGCGGCCTTTTTACGGTTCCTGGCCTTTTGCTGGCCT
TTTGCTCACATGTTCTTTCCTGCGTTATCCCCTGATTCTGTGGATAACCGTATTACCGCCTTTGAGTGAG
CTGATACCGCTCGCCGCAGCCGAACGACCGAGCGCAGCGAGTCAGTGAGCGAGGAAGCGGAAGAGCGCCC
ACCTGCAACGCCGGGCGCGCCGATCATGAGCGGAGAATTAAGGGAGTCACGTTATGACCCCCGCCGATGA
CGCGGGACAAGCCGTTTTACGTTTGGAACTGACAGAACCGCAACGTTGAAGGAGCCACTCAGCCGCGGGT
TTCTGGAGTTTAATGAGCTAAGCACATACGTCAGAAACCATTATTGCGCGTTCAAAAGTCGCCTAAGGTC
ACTATCAGCTAGCAAATATTTCTTGTCAAAAATGCTCCACTGACGTTCCATAAATTCCCCTCGGTATCCA
ATTAGAGTCTCATATTCACTCTCAATCCAAATAATCTGCACCGTACCTGCAGGGTCCGAGCTAGGTCACA
GAAGCGCTCAGGAAGGCCGCTGAGATAGAGGCATGGCGGCCAATGCGGGCGGCGGTGGAGCGGGAGGAGG
CAGCGGCAGCGGCAGCGTGGCTGCGCCGGCGGTGTGCCGCCCCAGCGGCTCGCGGTGGACGCCGACGCCG
GAGCAGATCAGGATGCTGAAGGAGCTGTACTACGGCTGCGGCATCCGGTCGCCCAGCTCGGAGCAGATCC
AGCGCATCACCGCCATGCTGCGGCAGCACGGCAAGATCGAGGGCAAGAACGTCTTCTACTGGTTCCAGAA
CCACAAGGCCCGCGAGCGCCAGAAGCGCCGCCTCACCAGCCTCGACGTGAACGTGCCCGCCGCCGGCGCG
GCCGACGCCACCACCAGCCAACTCGGCGTCCTCTCGCTGTCGTCGCCGCCGCCTTCAGGCGCGGCGCCTC
CCTCGCCCACCCTCGGCTTCTACGCCGCCGGCAATGGCGGCGGATCGGCTGTGCTGCTGGACACGAGTTC
CGACTGGGGCAGCAGCGGCGCTGCGATGGCCACCGAGACATGCTTCCTCCAGGACTACATGGGCGTGACG
GACACGGGCAGCTCGTCGCAGTGGCCACGCTTCTCGTCGTCGGACACGATAATGGCGGCGGCCGCGGCGC
GGGCGGCGACGACGCGGGCGCCCGAGACTCTCCCTCTCTTCCCGACCTGCGGCGACGACGGCGGCAGCGG
TAGCAGCAGCTACTTGCCGTTCTGGGGTGCCGCGTCCACAACTGCCGGCGCCACTTCTTCCGTTGCGATC
CAGCAGCAACACCAGCTGCAGGAGCAGTACAGCTTTTACAGCAACAGCAACAGCACCCAGCTGGCCGGCA
CCGGCAACCAAGACGTATCGGCAACAGCAGCAGCAGCCGCCGCCCTGGAGCTGAGCCTCAGCTCATGGTG
CTCCCCTTACCCTGCTGCAGGGAGTATGTGAGAGCAACGCGAGCTGCCACTGCTCTTCACTTATGTCTCT
GGAATGGAAGGAGGAGGAAGTGAGCATAGCGTTGGTGCGTTGCTGTCATTGTCCTAGGTTAGTAGCTAGT
GCCAGTTACTAGTAAGCATCAGGCATAGGAGTATGTAGTAGAAGCATGCACGTTGCCGGCCAGCCAGGCT
TTAGACGGGAAAAGAATTTGGTGCAGCCGGCTGCAAAACAGGATGTTTACAGCCCCCCCCTCGAGCCCTA
GACTTGTCCATCTTCTGGATTGGCCAAGTTAATTAATGTATGAAATAAAAGGATGCACACATAGTGACAT
GCTAATCACTATAATGTGGGCATCAAAGTTGTGTGTTATGTGTAATTACTAATTATCTGAATAAGAGAAA
GAGATCATCCATATTTCTTATCCTAAATGAATGTCACGTGTCTTTATAATTCTTTGATGAACCAGATGCA
TTTTATTAACCAATTCCATATACATATAAATATTAATCATATATAATTAATATCAATTGGGTTAGCAAAA
CAAATCTAGTCTAGGTGTGTTTTGCTAATTATTGGGGGATAGTGCAAAAAGAAATCTACGTTCTCAATAA
TTCAGATAGAAAACTTAATAAAGTGAGATAATTTACATAGATTGCTTTTATCCTTTGATATATGTGAAAC
CATGCATGATATAAGGAAAATAGATAGAGAAATAATTTTTTACATCGTTGAATATGTAAACAATTTAATT
CAAGAAGCTAGGAATATAAATATTGAGGAGTTTATGATTAGAGCTCTCCCACTAGCAGGTGATGAAAAGC
CTTAGGGTCAGGTGGCACTTTTCGGGGAAATGTGCGATGAACCCCTATTTGTTTATTTTTCTAAATACAT
TCAAATATGTATCCGCTAATGAGACAATAACCCTGATAAATGCTTCAATTATATTGAAAAAGGAAGAGTA
TGAGTATCCAACATTTCCGTGTCGCCCTTATTCCCTTTTTTGCGGCCTTCTGCCTTCCTGTTTTTGCTCA
CCCAGAAACGCTGGTGAAAGTAAAAGATGCTGAAGATCAGTTGGGTGCCCGAGTGGGTTACATTGAACTG
GATCTCAACAGCGGCAAAATCTTAGAGAGTTTTCGCCCCGAAGAACGCTTCCCAATGATGAGCACTTTCA
AAGTTCTGCTATGTGGCGCGGTGTTATCCCGTATTGATGCTGGGCAAGAGCAACTCGGTCGCCGCATACA
CTATTCTCAGAATGACTTGGTTGAGTATTCACCAGTCACAGAAAAGCATCTTACGGATGGCATGACAGTA
AGAGAATTATGTAGTGCTGCCATAACCATGAGTGATAACACTGCGGCCAACTTACTTCTGACAACGATTG
GAGGACCGAAGGAGCTAACCGCTTTTTTGCACAACATGGGGGATCATGTAACTCGCCTTGATCGTTGGGA
ACCGGAGCTGAATGAAGCCATACCAAACGACGAGCGTGACACCACGATGCCTGTAGCAATGGCAACAACT
CTCCGCAAACTATTAACTGGCGAACTACTTACTCTTGCTTCACGCCAGCAACTCATTGACTGGATGGAGG
CGGACAAAGTTGCAGGACCACTTCTGCGCTCGGCACTTCCGGCTGGCTGGTTTATTGCTGATAAATCTGG
AGCCGGTGAGCGTGGGTCTCGCGGTATCATTGCAGCACTGGGGCCAGATGGTAAGCCCTCCCGTATCGTA
GTTATCTACACGACGGGGAGTCAGGCAACTATGGATGAACGAAATAGACAGATCGCTGAGATAGGTGCCT
CACTGATTAAGCATTGGTAACTGTCAGACGAAGGGAAATAAATAGTAGCCCGCCTGATGTGCGGGCTTTT
TTTTGGTGGTGGTTACCAGTGTCGCTTAGCTACCGTAGGTCCTCTTAGGCGGTCCGATTAGCGACATAGT
CATCAATGCCTTGACGGCAAAATCCCTTAACGTGAGTTTTCGTTCCACTGAGCGTCAGACCCCGTAGAAA
AGATCAAAGGATCTTCTTGAGATCCTTTTTTTCTGCGCGTAATCTGCTGCTTGCAAACAAAAAAACCACC
GCTACCAGCGGTGGTTTGTTTGCCGGATCAAGAGCTACTAACTCTTTTTCCGAAGGTAACTGGCTTCAGC
AGAGCGCAGATACCAAATACTGTTCTTCTAGTGTAGCCGTAGTTAGGCCACCACTTCAAGAACTCTGTAG
CACCGCCTACATACCTCGCTCTGCTAATCCTGTTACCAGTGGCTGCTGCCAGTGGCGATAAGTCGTGTCT
TACCGGGTTGGACTCAAGACGATAGTTACCGGATAAGGCGCAGCGGTCGGGCTGAACGGGGGGTTCGTGC
TCACAGCCCAGCTTGGAGCGAACGACCTACACCGAACTGAGATACCTACAGCGTGAGCTATGAGAAAGCG
CCACGCTTCCCGAAGGGAGAAAG
